>Addgene plasmid #165793 | pR76H03 | addgene full sequence | sequence record 335234 | Addgene NGS Result
TTACTAATTAATTAATTAAGAAATCGACGCAAATAAATAACAAAAAACTAATTCAATATATGCATATGCT
AGATATAGTGGAGTTGATTCCATTGCAAAATCGCCGTACGGAGAGATTTGATGTTTAATTTTTGACTTTG
TTTTTATTACAGATTAATTTTTTTAAGTTTTGCTTAGCGACTAAATTTTGTTATGCGTATTAAAATTGCT
TGCTTGAGTGTGTGTGTGTGTGTGTGTTTGGACATGCGTGTCTATGTGAGCGTGTGGAGTCGTACTCCCG
AGACCTTGAGATCAATATCTAAGGTCCTAAGCGGAATTCACCCTATAGTGAGTCGTATTACAATTCACTG
GCCGTCGTTTTACATTGAGAAGAGAAAAGAAAACCGCCGATCCTGTCCACCGCATTACTGCAAGGTAGTG
GACAAGACCGGCGGTCTTAAGTTTTTTGGCTGAAAGGGTGGCGGGCAGGACGCCCGCCATAAACTGCCAG
GCATCAAATTAAGCAGAAGGCCATCCTGACGGATGGCCTTTTTGCGTTTCTACAATGTTACGAATGG
[124 nt withheld, positions 558-681]
C
[91 nt withheld, positions 683-773]
AGGGTGATGGTTCACGTAGTGGGCCAGCGCCCTGATAGACGGTTTTTCGCCCTTTGACGTTGGAGTCCAC
GTTCTTT
[37 nt withheld, positions 851-887]
ACCCTATCTCGGTCTATTCTTTTGATTTATAAGGGATTTTGCCGATTTCGGCCTATTGGTTAAAAAATGA
GCTGATTTAACAAAAATTTAACGCGAATTTTAACAAAATATTAACGCTTACAATTTCCTGATGCGGTATT
TTCTACTTACGCATCTGTGCGGTATTTCACACCGCATCAGGTGGCACTTTTCGGGGAAATGTGCGCGGAA
CCCCTATTTGTTTATTTTTCTAAATACATTCAAATATGTATCCGCTCATGAGACAATAACCCTGATAAAT
GCTTCAATAATATTGAAAAAGGAAGAGTATGAGTATTCAACATTTCCGTGTCGCCCTTATTCCCTTTTTT
GCGGCATTTTGCCTTCCTGTTTTTGCTCACCCAGAAACGCTGGTGAAAGTAAAAGATGCTGAAGATCAGT
TGGGTGCACGAGTGGGTTACATCGAACTGGATCTCAACAGCGGTAAGATCCTTGAGAGTTTTCGCCCCGA
AGAACGTTTTCCAATGATGAGCACTTTTAAAGTTCTGCTATGTGGCGCGGTATTATCCCGTATTGACGCC
GGGCAAGAGCAACTAGGTCGCCGCATACACTATTCTCAGAATGACTTGGTTGAGTACTCACCAGTCACAG
AAAAGCATCTTACGGATGGCATGACAGTAAGAGAATTATGCAGTGCTGCCATAACCATGAGTGATAACAC
TGCGGCCAACTTACTTCTGACAACGATCGGAGGACCGAAGGAGCTAACCGCTTTTTTGCACAACATGGGG
GATCATGTAACTCGCCTTGATCGTTGGGAACCGGAGCTGAATGAAGCCATACCAAACGACGAGCGTGACA
CCACGATGCCTGTAGCAATGGCAACAACGTTGCGCAAACTATTAACTGGCGAACTACTTACTCTAGCTTC
CCGGCAACAATTAATAGACTGGATGGAGGCGGATAAAGTTGCAGGACCACTTCTGCGCTCGGCCCTTCCG
GCTGGCTGGTTTATTGCTGATAAATCTGGAGCCGGTGAGCGTGGGTCGCGCGGTATCATTGCAGCACTGG
GGCCAGATGGTAAGCCCTCCCGTATCGTAGTTATCTACACGACGGGGAGTCAGGCAACTATGGATGAACG
AAATAGACAGATCGCTGAGATAGGTGCCTCACTGATTAAGCATTGGTAACTGTCAGACCAAGTTTACTCA
TATATACTTTAGATTGATTTAAAACTTCATTTTTAATTTAAAAGGATCTAGGTGAAGATCCTTTTTGATA
ATCTCATGACCAAAATCCCTTAACGTGAGTTTTCGTTCCACTGAGCGTCAGACCCCGTAGAAAAGATCAA
AGGATCTTCTTGAGATCCTTTTTTTCTGCGCGTAATCTGCTGCTTGCAAACAAAAAAACCACCGCTACCA
GCGGTGGTTTGTTTGCCGGATCAAGAGCTACCAACTCTTTTTCCGAAGGTAACTGGCTTCAGCAGAGCGC
AGATACCAAATACTGTTCTTCTAGTGTAGCCGTAGTTAGGCCACCACTTCAAGAACTCTGTAGCACCGCC
TACATACCTCGCTCTGCTAATCCTGTTACCAGTGGCTGCTGCCAGTGGCGATAAGTCGTGTCTTACCGGG
TTGGACTCAAGACGATAGTTACCGGATAAGGCGCAGCGGTCGGGCTGAACGGGGGGTTCGTGCACACAGC
CCAGCTTGGAGCGAACGACCTACACCGAACTGAGATACCTACAGCGTGAGCTATGAGAAAGCGCCACGCT
TCCCGAAGGGAGAAAGGCGGACAGGTATCCGGTAAGCGGCAGGGTCGGAACAGGAGAGCGCACGAGGGAG
CTTCCAGGGGGAAACGCCTGGTATCTTTATAGTCCTGTCGGGTTTCGCCACCTCTGACTTGAGCGTCGAT
TTTTGTGATGCTCGTCAGGGGGGCGGAGCCTATGGAAAAACGCCAGCAACGCGGCCTTTTTACGGTTCCT
GGCCTTTTGCTGGCCTTTTGCTCACATGTTCTTTCCTGCGTTATCCCCTGATTCTGTGGATAACCGTATT
ACCGCCTTTGAGTGAGCTGATACCGCTCGCCGCAGCCGAACGACCGAGCGCAGCGAGTCAGTGAGCGAGG
AAGCGGAAGGTCAGAGAGCGTTCACCGACAAACAACAGATAAAACGAAAGGCCCAGTCTTTCGACTGAGC
CTTTCGTTTTATTTGATGCCTGCTCGGTACCAAATTCCAGAAAAGAGGCCTCCCGAAAGGGGGGCCTTTT
TTCGTTTTGGTCCGACAGGAAACAGCTATGACCAACGGCTCTATGGTATTTAGGTGACACTATAGAACGA
ATTCACTAGTGATTGGGCGATGAGTGGTCTCGGGGAGTGACAAATGTGCAGGACTGGCTTTTGGTAGCGG
TGGTTGCCATGTTGATGATGGTGGTGATGGTGCCACTTTTGCTGCCGTGGCCAGGGGCGCCCACTCCACT
CCATCCCCAAATCTGGGTCTCTGCAAGGTTCTGGTTGGGTGTGGGTGCGAGTTCGAGTTCGTGCCCTGGT
CCTGCTCCTACTCCTGCTCCTGCTCCTGCTCCTGGTGCGGCCATTGCAGTTATGTCACATGTCTGACTTA
ATTCATTCATTTAGACGACGCTGACAATTGTAGGTGTCGGGTGCGCGCCCTGTGTCATTTCGTTTTTGTC
AACGTCGTCGACGCAGTGCACCAAATGGGCCAGGGGAGTGGATGGAATTGGGTGGCGGCGATGGGATATA
ATGGCTTGCGGACGAAGCCAAAGATAGAGAATACTGGCCACCGGAGCCAGTGGAGAGCCATTATGGCACC
GACATTGTCAATGACTGGCGAATTATTATTGCCTGACGGAGGCAGTTGGACGCCAACGAAGTGAGCGCAC
CCCCTCCACCCCCACAGCCACGCCCCATTGTCCTGGTTGCCACTGCCACATTTATGTACATATGTATTTA
GAGGTGTACGTGTATGTGTGTATGTAAGTGTGCTCCATCTTGTTATGACAGTTGGCACCAATTTCCGCAC
ACGTTGCAGGTGGCCCATGGCCCGTGGGCGTTGGAAAATTGCGAGGGGGGCGGGGTCTACCACCAACCAT
TTGTCGGCCGGTCAATCAAAAGTTGGCGACCTTTAGACTTATTGCATTACATGGCGTTATTTCACTGCTG
TTCACTAAATTGATTGCACTTTAATGCTTTTCATACAAAATTATGAATAACAGTATTTAAACGTATGCCT
TCGGTTCATTTGCATTTTATTTCACGATAAATAAATTATATTGAAATTATTTCTTGAATTTCTAACGCCT
TTTCAAAATAGCAGTACATTGCACGGTTGCATTGGGCGCCGAGTTGCCAGTTAGCGGAAATGGGGATGCC
AGATGCATGTATTTAAGTTTCAACTTAAAAAGTAACCGTGAAAATAAAGACACGTTAAAATAATGCAACC
CTTCGCATATTCAGCTTTCCGTTGTATATTAACCCATAAAAAGTAACAACATAATTGTATATATGTATAT
ATTTCATATGTATCATACAAAATTTCCATTTTAAGATTTAGCAACTAAATTGGATTGAGTTTTTGTTTCG
TTTTGAAGTGCACAAATTAAAAAAAAAGA
Features (pLannotate 1.2.2; 10 found; start..end, strand, type, name):
    322..340     -  promoter       T7 promoter: promoter for bacteriophage T7 RNA polymerase
    343..364     +  CDS            lacZα (fragment): LacZα fragment of β-galactosidase; lacZ fragment
    505..532     +  terminator     rrnB T2 terminator: transcription terminator T2 from the E. coli rrnB gene
    558..1013    +  rep_origin     f1 ori (sequence partly withheld): f1 bacteriophage origin of replication; arrow indicates direction of (+) strand synthesis
   1014..1064    -  misc_feature   bom (fragment): basis of mobility region from pBR322
   1091..1195    +  promoter       AmpR promoter: bla
   1196..2056    +  CDS            AmpR: β-lactamase; bla; confers resistance to ampicillin, carbenicillin, and related antibiotics
   2227..2815    +  rep_origin     ori: high-copy-number ColE1/pMB1/pBR322/pUC origin of replication
   3001..3072    -  terminator     rrnB T1 terminator: transcription terminator T1 from the E. coli rrnB gene
   3175..3193    +  promoter       SP6 promoter: promoter for bacteriophage SP6 RNA polymerase
