[The description below was written by a language model from this plasmid's Addgene catalogue record and pLannotate feature annotations shown in this document.]
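Description:
pR76H03 is a GoldenBraid 2.0-compatible part-donor plasmid built on the pUPD2 entry backbone. It carries the Drosophila melanogaster FlyLight enhancer fragment R76H03 as a domesticated module in the "enhancer" grammar position. The catalogue classes it as an insect expression vector, but the plasmid has no promoter–gene expression unit of its own. It stores a roughly 1.5 kb cis-regulatory element that is meant to be assembled with other standardized parts into fly transgenes. Backbone (about 2.96 kb) plus insert accounts for the 4,486 nt sequenced record.

The annotated features all belong to the bacterial backbone. A high-copy ColE1/pUC-type origin drives replication in E. coli, and an AmpR (β-lactamase) cassette with its own promoter provides ampicillin selection. There is also an f1 origin for single-stranded DNA production and a fragment of the pBR322 bom region. The unannotated region that presumably holds the enhancer is flanked by SP6 and T7 promoters and by the rrnB T1 and T2 terminators, which insulate the cloning site from read-through transcription. Only a short remnant of lacZα is detected, consistent with the insert having replaced a blue/white screening cassette.

The enhancer itself is not annotated in the feature table, and the record does not state the cloning sites or the overhangs that define its grammar position. It also does not describe the expression pattern that R76H03 drives. The plasmid was deposited as part of a toolkit for multiplexed drug-based selection and counterselection in Drosophila, where such enhancer modules would be combined with core promoters and coding parts in modular assemblies.
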