Addgene plasmid #165793: pR76H03
Purpose: GB2.0 compatible FlyLight Enhancer element R76H03in enhancer grammar
Depositing lab: Koen Venken. Depositing organization: Baylor College of Medicine. Publication: Multiplexed drug-based selection and counterselection genetic manipulations in Drosophila. Matinyan N, Karkhanis MS, Gonzalez Y, Jain A, Saltzman A, Malovannaya A, Sarrion-Perdigones A, Dierick HA, Venken KJT. Cell Rep. 2021 Sep 14;36(11):109700. doi: 10.1016/j.celrep.2021.109700. PubMed 34525356.
Backbone
  Vector backbone: pUPD2
  Backbone size w/o insert (bp): 2955
  Vector type: Insect Expression
Growth in bacteria
  Bacterial resistance: Ampicillin, 100 μg/mL
  Growth temperature: 37°C
  Growth strain: DH10B
  Copy number: High Copy
Gene/Insert
  Gene/Insert name: R76H03
  Species: D. melanogaster (fly)
  Insert size (bp): 1527
  Cloning method: Restriction Enzyme; 5′ cloning site Unknown (unknown if destroyed)
Terms and licenses: Academic/Nonprofit Terms; Industry Terms: Not Available to Industry
Depositor comments: Enhancer
How to cite: pR76H03 was a gift from Koen Venken (Addgene plasmid # 165793 ; http://n2t.net/addgene:165793 ; RRID:Addgene_165793)
